Addgene plasmid #159780: pGL3-U6-sgRNA_SRD5A1-mcherry
Purpose: S. pyogenes sgRNA collocated with pegRNA targeting human SRD5A1 gene
Depositing lab: Xiaolong Wang. Depositing organization: Northwest Agriculture and Forestry University. Publication: Efficient generation of mouse models with the prime editing system. Liu Y, Li X, He S, Huang S, Li C, Chen Y, Liu Z, Huang X, Wang X. Cell Discov. 2020 Apr 28;6:27. doi: 10.1038/s41421-020-0165-z. eCollection 2020. PubMed 32351707.
Backbone
  Vector backbone: pGL3-U6-sgRNA-EGFP
  Vector type: Mammalian Expression
Growth in bacteria
  Bacterial resistance: Ampicillin, 100 μg/mL
  Growth temperature: 37°C
  Growth strain: DH5alpha
  Copy number: High Copy
Gene/Insert
  Gene/Insert name: spacer of sgRNA targeting SRD5A1 gene
  Species: H. sapiens (human)
  Entrez Gene: SRD5A1 (a.k.a. S5AR 1)
  Cloning method: Restriction Enzyme; 5′ cloning site Unknown (unknown if destroyed); 3′ cloning site Unknown (unknown if destroyed)
Terms and licenses: Academic/Nonprofit Terms; Industry Terms: Not Available to Industry
How to cite: pGL3-U6-sgRNA_SRD5A1-mcherry was a gift from Xiaolong Wang (Addgene plasmid # 159780 ; http://n2t.net/addgene:159780 ; RRID:Addgene_159780)
