[The description below was written by a language model from this plasmid's Addgene catalogue record and pLannotate feature annotations shown in this document.]
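Description:
pGL3-U6-sgRNA_SRD5A1-mcherry is a 4.9 kb mammalian expression plasmid that delivers a Streptococcus pyogenes Cas9 single guide RNA against the human SRD5A1 gene. It is derived from the pGL3-U6-sgRNA-EGFP backbone; as the name and the annotated sequence indicate, the fluorescent marker in this version is mCherry rather than EGFP. In bacteria it is maintained as a high-copy plasmid through a ColE1/pUC-type origin and selected with ampicillin via the β-lactamase gene and its native promoter. An f1 phage origin is also present. Short annotated fragments of lacZα, a tetracycline resistance gene, SV40 large T antigen and HIV-1 Rev appear to be backbone remnants rather than functional elements.

The guide cassette consists of the human U6 RNA polymerase III promoter followed by a short gap, where the SRD5A1 spacer sits, and then the S. pyogenes gRNA scaffold. Downstream, after a cPPT/CTS element of HIV-1 origin, a human PGK promoter drives mCherry, terminated by an SV40 polyadenylation signal, so transfected cells can be identified or sorted by red fluorescence. A synthetic poly(A) signal and an RNA polymerase II pause site lie upstream of the U6 promoter, a pGL3 feature that limits read-through transcription from the backbone. The plasmid encodes no Cas9 or prime editor, so these must be supplied separately.

According to the record, this sgRNA is meant to be used together with a pegRNA targeting SRD5A1 in prime editing experiments, an arrangement consistent with a second, nicking guide that improves editing efficiency, although the record does not spell out that role. The cloning sites used to insert the spacer are not recorded.
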