Features (pLannotate 1.2.2; 16 found; start..end, strand, type, name):
      1..241     +  promoter       U6 promoter: RNA polymerase III promoter for human U6 snRNA
    271..346     +  misc_RNA       gRNA scaffold: guide RNA scaffold for the Streptococcus pyogenes CRISPR/Cas9 system
    398..515     +  misc_feature   cPPT/CTS: central polypurine tract and central termination sequence of HIV-1
    564..1074    +  promoter       hPGK promoter: human phosphoglycerate kinase 1 promoter
   1089..1796    +  CDS            mCherry: mCherry is a basic (constitutively fluorescent) red fluorescent protein published in 2004, derived from Discosoma sp.. It is reported to be a very rapidly-maturing monomer with low acid sensitivity.
   1816..1899    +  CDS            large T antigen (fragment): large T antigen from SV40 (simian virus 40)
   1922..2043    +  polyA_signal   SV40 poly(A) signal: SV40 polyadenylation signal
   2044..2175    +  CDS            TcR (fragment): tetracycline efflux protein; tet; confers resistance to tetracycline
   2355..2943    -  rep_origin     ori: high-copy-number ColE1/pMB1/pBR322/pUC origin of replication
   3114..3974    -  CDS            AmpR: β-lactamase; bla; confers resistance to ampicillin, carbenicillin, and related antibiotics
   3975..4079    -  promoter       AmpR promoter: bla
   4106..4534    +  rep_origin     f1 ori (sequence partly withheld): f1 bacteriophage origin of replication; arrow indicates direction of (+) strand synthesis
   4566..4633    -  CDS            lacZα (fragment): LacZα fragment of β-galactosidase; lacZ fragment
   4692..4740    +  polyA_signal   poly(A) signal: synthetic polyadenylation signal
   4754..4845    +  misc_feature   pause site: RNA polymerase II transcriptional pause signal from the human α2 globin gene
   4858..4874    +  CDS            Rev (fragment): human immunodeficiency virus 1 (HIV-1) Rev protein; rev; enhances nuclear export of unspliced and incompletely spliced viral mRNAs
>Addgene plasmid #159780 | pGL3-U6-sgRNA_SRD5A1-mcherry | addgene full sequence | sequence record 314791 | Addgene NGS Result
GAGGGCCTATTTCCCATGATTCCTTCATATTTGCATATACGATACAAGGCTGTTAGAGAGATAATTGGAA
TTAATTTGACTGTAAACACAAAGATATTAGTACAAAATACGTGACGTAGAAAGTAATAATTTCTTGGGTA
GTTTGCAGTTTTAAAATTATGTTTTAAAATGGACTATCATATGCTTACCGTAACTTGAAAGTATTTCGAT
TTCTTGGCTTTATATATCTTGTGGAAAGGACGAAACACCGCACTTTCTGTACGTACCCCTGTTTTAGAGC
TAGAAATAGCAAGTTAAAATAAGGCTAGTCCGTTATCAACTTGAAAAAGTGGCACCGAGTCGGTGCTTTT
TTTAAAGAATTCTCGACCTCGAGACAAATGGCAGTATTCATCCACAATTTTAAAAGAAAAGGGGGGATTG
GGGGGTACAGTGCAGGGGAAAGAATAGTAGACATAATAGCAACAGACATACAAACTAAAGAATTACAAAA
ACAAATTACAAAAATTCAAAATTTTCGGGTTTATTACAGGGACAGCAGAGATCCACTTTGGCCGCGGCTC
GAGGGGGTTGGGGTTGCGCCTTTTCCAAGGCAGCCCTGGGTTTGCGCAGGGACGCGGCTGCTCTGGGCGT
GGTTCCGGGAAACGCAGCGGCGCCGACCCTGGGACTCGCACATTCTTCACGTCCGTTCGCAGCGTCACCC
GGATCTTCGCCGCTACCCTTGTGGGCCCCCCGGCGACGCTTCCTGCTCCGCCCCTAAGTCGGGAAGGTTC
CTTGCGGTTCGCGGCGTGCCGGACGTGACAAACGGAAGCCGCACGTCTCACTAGTACCCTCGCAGACGGA
CAGCGCCAGGGAGCAATGGCAGCGCGCCGACCGCGATGGGCTGTGGCCAATAGCGGCTGCTCAGCAGGGC
GCGCCGAGAGCAGCGGCCGGGAAGGGGCGGTGCGGGAGGCGGGGTGTGGGGCGGTAGTGTGGGCCCTGTT
CCTGCCCGCGCGGTGTTCCGCATTCTGCAAGCCTCCGGAGCGCACGTCGGCAGTCGGCTCCCTCGTTGAC
CGAATCACCGACCTCTCTCCCCAGGGGGATCCGCCACCATGGTGAGCAAGGGCGAGGAGGATAACATGGC
CATCATCAAGGAGTTCATGCGCTTCAAGGTGCACATGGAGGGCTCCGTGAACGGCCACGAGTTCGAGATC
GAGGGCGAGGGCGAGGGCCGCCCCTACGAGGGCACCCAGACCGCCAAGCTGAAGGTGACCAAGGGTGGCC
CCCTGCCCTTCGCCTGGGACATCCTGTCCCCTCAGTTCATGTACGGCTCCAAGGCCTACGTGAAGCACCC
CGCCGACATCCCCGACTACTTGAAGCTGTCCTTCCCCGAGGGCTTCAAGTGGGAGCGCGTGATGAACTTC
GAGGACGGCGGCGTGGTGACCGTGACCCAGGACTCCTCCCTGCAGGACGGCGAGTTCATCTACAAGGTGA
AGCTGCGCGGCACCAACTTCCCCTCCGACGGCCCCGTAATGCAGAAGAAGACCATGGGCTGGGAGGCCTC
CTCCGAGCGGATGTACCCCGAGGACGGCGCCCTGAAGGGCGAGATCAAGCAGAGGCTGAAGCTGAAGGAC
GGCGGCCACTACGACGCTGAGGTCAAGACCACCTACAAGGCCAAGAAGCCCGTGCAGCTGCCCGGCGCCT
ACAACGTCAACATCAAGTTGGACATCACCTCCCACAACGAGGACTACACCATCGTGGAACAGTACGAACG
CGCCGAGGGCCGCCACTCCACCGGCGGCATGGACGAGCTGTACAAGTAAAGCGGCCGCGACTCTAGATCA
TAATCAGCCATACCACATTTGTAGAGGTTTTACTTGCTTTAAAAAACCTCCCACACCTCCCCCTGAACCT
GAAACATAAAATGAATGCAATTGTTGTTGTTAACTTGTTTATTGCAGCTTATAATGGTTACAAATAAAGC
AATAGCATCACAAATTTCACAAATAAAGCATTTTTTTCACTGCATTCTAGTTGTGGTTTGTCCAAACTCA
TCAATGTATCTTAGTCGACCGATGCCCTTGAGAGCCTTCAACCCAGTCAGCTCCTTCCGGTGGGCGCGGG
GCATGACTATCGTCGCCGCACTTATGACTGTCTTCTTTATCATGCAACTCGTAGGACAGGTGCCGGCAGC
GCTCTTCCGCTTCCTCGCTCACTGACTCGCTGCGCTCGGTCGTTCGGCTGCGGCGAGCGGTATCAGCTCA
CTCAAAGGCGGTAATACGGTTATCCACAGAATCAGGGGATAACGCAGGAAAGAACATGTGAGCAAAAGGC
CAGCAAAAGGCCAGGAACCGTAAAAAGGCCGCGTTGCTGGCGTTTTTCCATAGGCTCCGCCCCCCTGACG
AGCATCACAAAAATCGACGCTCAAGTCAGAGGTGGCGAAACCCGACAGGACTATAAAGATACCAGGCGTT
TCCCCCTGGAAGCTCCCTCGTGCGCTCTCCTGTTCCGACCCTGCCGCTTACCGGATACCTGTCCGCCTTT
CTCCCTTCGGGAAGCGTGGCGCTTTCTCATAGCTCACGCTGTAGGTATCTCAGTTCGGTGTAGGTCGTTC
GCTCCAAGCTGGGCTGTGTGCACGAACCCCCCGTTCAGCCCGACCGCTGCGCCTTATCCGGTAACTATCG
TCTTGAGTCCAACCCGGTAAGACACGACTTATCGCCACTGGCAGCAGCCACTGGTAACAGGATTAGCAGA
GCGAGGTATGTAGGCGGTGCTACAGAGTTCTTGAAGTGGTGGCCTAACTACGGCTACACTAGAAGAACAG
TATTTGGTATCTGCGCTCTGCTGAAGCCAGTTACCTTCGGAAAAAGAGTTGGTAGCTCTTGATCCGGCAA
ACAAACCACCGCTGGTAGCGGTGGTTTTTTTGTTTGCAAGCAGCAGATTACGCGCAGAAAAAAAGGATCT
CAAGAAGATCCTTTGATCTTTTCTACGGGGTCTGACGCTCAGTGGAACGAAAACTCACGTTAAGGGATTT
TGGTCATGAGATTATCAAAAAGGATCTTCACCTAGATCCTTTTAAATTAAAAATGAAGTTTTAAATCAAT
CTAAAGTATATATGAGTAAACTTGGTCTGACAGTTACCAATGCTTAATCAGTGAGGCACCTATCTCAGCG
ATCTGTCTATTTCGTTCATCCATAGTTGCCTGACTCCCCGTCGTGTAGATAACTACGATACGGGAGGGCT
TACCATCTGGCCCCAGTGCTGCAATGATACCGCGGGACCCACGCTCACCGGCTCCAGATTTATCAGCAAT
AAACCAGCCAGCCGGAAGGGCCGAGCGCAGAAGTGGTCCTGCAACTTTATCCGCCTCCATCCAGTCTATT
AATTGTTGCCGGGAAGCTAGAGTAAGTAGTTCGCCAGTTAATAGTTTGCGCAACGTTGTTGCCATTGCTA
CAGGCATCGTGGTGTCACGCTCGTCGTTTGGTATGGCTTCATTCAGCTCCGGTTCCCAACGATCAAGGCG
AGTTACATGATCCCCCATGTTGTGCAAAAAAGCGGTTAGCTCCTTCGGTCCTCCGATCGTTGTCAGAAGT
AAGTTGGCCGCAGTGTTATCACTCATGGTTATGGCAGCACTGCATAATTCTCTTACTGTCATGCCATCCG
TAAGATGCTTTTCTGTGACTGGTGAGTACTCAACCAAGTCATTCTGAGAATAGTGTATGCGGCGACCGAG
TTGCTCTTGCCCGGCGTCAATACGGGATAATACCGCGCCACATAGCAGAACTTTAAAAGTGCTCATCATT
GGAAAACGTTCTTCGGGGCGAAAACTCTCAAGGATCTTACCGCTGTTGAGATCCAGTTCGATGTAACCCA
CTCGTGCACCCAACTGATCTTCAGCATCTTTTACTTTCACCAGCGTTTCTGGGTGAGCAAAAACAGGAAG
GCAAAATGCCGCAAAAAAGGGAATAAGGGCGACACGGAAATGTTGAATACTCATACTCTTCCTTTTTCAA
TATTATTGAAGCATTTATCAGGGTTATTGTCTCATGAGCGGATACATATTTGAATGTATTTAGAAAAATA
AACAAATAGGGGTTCCGCGCACATTTCCCCGAAAAGTGCCACCTG
[124 nt withheld, positions 4106-4229]
C
[91 nt withheld, positions 4231-4321]
A
[49 nt withheld, positions 4323-4371]
CCTTTGACGTTGGAGTCCACGTTCTTT
[37 nt withheld, positions 4399-4435]
ACCCTATCTCGGTCTATTCTTTTGATTTATAAGGGATTTTGCCGATTTCGGCCTATTGGTTAAAAAATGA
GCTGATTTAACAAAAATTTAACGCGAATTTTAACAAAATATTAACGCTTACAATTTGCCATTCGCCATTC
AGGCTGCGCAACTGTTGGGAAGGGCGATCGGTGCGGGCCTCTTCGCTATTACGCCAGCCCAAGCTACCAT
GATAAGTAAGTAATATTAAGGTACGGGAGGTACTTGGAGCGGCCGCAATAAAATATCTTTATTTTCATTA
CATCTGTGTGTTGGTTTTTTGTGTGAATCGATAGTACTAACATACGCTCTCCATCAAAACAAAACGAAAC
AAAACAAACTAGCAAAATAGGCTGTCCCCAGTGCAAGTGCAGGTGCCAGAACATTTCTCTATCGATAGGT
ACCGATTAGTGAACGGATCTCGACGGTATCGATCACGAGACTAGCCTCGAGCGGCCGCCCCCTTCACC
